>Addgene plasmid #192384 | LLP740_L2pV1_1I_B3RT-OCS-Rluc_TCTP-B3o_lacZ | addgene full sequence | sequence record 377976 | Addgene NGS Result
GTGCCAATTCGGATCCGGAGTCGACAAAATTTAGAACGAACTTAATTATGATCTCAAATACATTGATACA
TATCTCATCTAGATCTAGGTTATCATTATGTAAGAAAGTTTTGACGAATATGGCACGACAAAATGGCTAG
ACTCGATGTAATTGGTATCTCAACTCAACATTATACTTATACCAAACATTAGTTAGACAAAATTTAAACA
ACTATTTTTTATGTATGCAAGAGTCAGCATATGTATAATTGATTCAGAATCGTTTTGACGAGTTCGGATG
TAGTAGTAGCCATTATTTAATGTACATACTAATCGTGAATAGTGAATATGATGAAACATTGTATCTTATT
GTATAAATATCCATAAACACATCATGAAAGACACTTTCTTTCACGGTCTGAATTAATTATGATACAATTC
TAATAGAAAACGAATTAAATTACGTTGAATTGTATGAAATCTAATTGAACAAGCCAACCACGACGACGAC
TAACGTTGCCTGGATTGACTCGGTTTAAGTTAACCACTAAAAAAACGGAGCTGTCATGTAACACGCGGAT
CGAGCAGGTCACAGTCATGAAGCCATCAAAGCAAAAGAACTAATCCAAGGGCTGAGATGATTAATTAGTT
TAAAAATTAGTTAACACGAGGGAAAAGGCTGTCTGACAGCCAGGTCACGTTATCTTTACCTGTGGTCGAA
ATGATTCGTGTCTGTCGATTTTAATTATTTTTTTGAAAGGCCGAAAATAAAGTTGTAAGAGATAAACCCG
CCTATATAAATTCATATATTTTCCTCTCCGCTTTGAATACTGTATTTTTACAACAATTACCAACAACAAC
AAAGGTTGCTTAAGAATAAGTAATTCTTAAGCAACCCTGCTTTAATGAGATATGCGAGAAGCCTATGATC
GCATGATATTTGCTTTCAATTCTGTTGTGCACGTTGTAAAAAACCTGAGCATGTGTAGCTCAGATCCTTA
CCGCCGGTTTCGGTTCATTCTAATGAATATATCACCCGTTACTATCGTATTTTTATGAATAATATTCTCC
GTTCAATTTACTGATTGTACCCTACTACTTATATGTACAATATTAAAATGAAAACAATATATTGTGCTGA
ATAGGTTTATAGCGACATCTATGATAGAGCGCCACAATAACAAACAATTGCGTTTTATTATTACAAATCC
AATTTTAAAAAAAGCGGCAGAACCGGTCAAACCTAAAAGACTGATTACATAAATCTTATTCAAATTTCAA
AAGTGCCCCAGGGGCTAGTATCTACGACACACCGAGCGGCGAACTAATAACGCTCACTGAAGGGAACTCC
GGTTCCCCGCCGGCGCGCATGGGTGAGATTCCTTGAAGTTGAGTATTGGCCGTCCGCTCTACCGAAAGTT
ACGGGCACCATTCAACCCGGTCCAGCACGGCGGCCGGGTAACCGACTTGCTGCCCCGAGAATTATGCAGC
ATTTTTTTGGTGTATGTGGGCCCCAAATGAAGTGCAGGTCAAACCTTGACAGTGACGACAAATCGTTGGG
CGGGTCCAGGGCGAATTTTGCGACAACATGTCGAGGCTCAGCAGGGTTGCTTAAGAATAAGTAATTCTTA
AGCAACCCAACAAACAACATTACAATTACTATTTACAATTACAATGACTTCAAAGGTGTATGATCCTGAG
CAGGTAAGTTTCTGCTTCTACCTTTGATATATATATAATAATTATCATTAATTAGTAGTAATATAATATT
TCAAATATTTTTTTCAAAATAAAAGAATGTAGTATATAGCAATTGCTTTTCTGTAGTTTATAAGTGTGTA
TATTTTAATTTATAACTTTTCTAATATATGACCAAAATTTGTTGATGTGCAGAGAAAAAGAATGATAACT
GGTCCACAATGGTGGGCAAGATGTAAACAGATGAACGTGCTTGATTCTTTCATTAATTACTACGATTCAG
AAAAGCACGCTGAGAATGCAGTTATCTTTCTTCACGGAAACGCTGCATCTTCATATTTGTGGAGACATGT
TGTGCCTCACATTGAACCAGTGGCTAGGTGTATTATCCCAGATCTTATCGGAATGGGAAAGTCTGGTAAA
TCTGGAAATGGTTCTTACAGACTTTTGGATCATTATAAGTACCTCACAGCTTGGTTCGAACTTCTCAACT
TACCTAAGAAGATTATTTTCGTTGGACACGATTGGGGTGCTTGCTTGGCATTCCATTACTCATACGAACA
CCAAGATAAGATCAAAGCTATAGTTCATGCAGAGAGTGTTGTGGATGTGATAGAATCTTGGGATGAGTGG
CCAGATATTGAAGAGGATATTGCTTTGATCAAGTCTGAAGAGGGAGAAAAGATGGTTCTCGAAAATAACT
TTTTCGTGGAAACTATGCTTCCTTCAAAGATTATGAGAAAATTGGAACCAGAAGAGTTTGCTGCATATCT
CGAACCTTTCAAGGAAAAAGGAGAGGTTAGAAGGCCAACACTCAGTTGGCCTAGGGAAATACCATTAGTT
AAGGGAGGTAAACCTGATGTTGTGCAGATCGTGAGAAATTATAACGCTTACCTTAGGGCATCAGATGATT
TGCCTAAGATGTTCATCGAGTCAGATCCAGGATTTTTCAGTAATGCTATAGTTGAAGGTGCAAAGAAATT
TCCAAACACCGAGTTCGTTAAGGTGAAAGGATTGCATTTCTCACAAGAAGATGCTCCTGATGAGATGGGA
AAGTATATTAAGTCTTTTGTTGAAAGAGTGCTCAAAAACGAGCAGGGTTCTCGATCTGATGCTTCTGAAG
TAACGTCAACAAGCTCCCAGTCTGAGGTATGCACAGTGGAAACGCCAGGTTGTGTTGGTTCTTAAGCTTC
TCTAGCTAGAGTCGATCGACAAGCTCGAGTTTCTCCATAATAATGTGTGAGTAGTTCCCAGATAAGGGAA
TTAGGGTTCCTATAGGGTTTCGCTCATGTGTTGAGCATATAAGAAACCCTTAGTATGTATTTGTATTTGT
AAAATACTTCTATCAATAAAATTTCTAATTCCTAAAACCAAAATCCAGTACTAAAATCCAGATCGCTGCA
AGAATTCAAGCTTGGAGCCAACACTCGAATCCCCACCCGTTGGACCAAACCCGGCTCATTAAGCGTCGGT
TCAGATTTATTTCCTTTATTTAAAAAAAAGGAAAGGGTAAAAAATAGAAAATTGGAAACAGTTAAAGCCC
AAAATTGTAATTTACCGAGAATTGTAAATTTACCTGAAAACCCTACGCTATAGTTTCGACTATAAATACC
AAACTTAGGACCTCACTTCAGAATCCCCTCGTCGCTGCGTCTCTCTCCCGCAACCTTCGATTTTCGTTTA
TTCGCATCCATCGGAGAGAGAAAACAATCAATAAGCGACCTACTACAAACAAGTAAGTAAGAGAAAAACC
AAAAGAAGAAGAGAAACAACAAGAAGAAGTAATGGAGGACGCCAAAAACATAAAGAAAGGCCCGGCGCCA
TTCTATCCTCTAGAGGATGGAACCGCTGGAGAGCAACTGCATAAGGCTATGAAGAGATACGCCCTGGTTC
CTGGAACAATTGCTTTTACAGATGCACATATCGAGGTGAACATCACGTACGCGGAATACTTCGAAATGTC
CGTTCGGTTGGCAGAAGCTATGAAACGATATGGGCTGAATACAAATCACAGAATCGTCGTATGCAGTGAA
AACTCTCTTCAATTCTTTATGCCGGTGTTGGGCGCGTTATTTATCGGAGTTGCAGTTGCGCCCGCGAACG
ACATTTATAATGAACGTGAATTGCTCAACAGTATGAACATTTCGCAGCCTACCGTAGTGTTTGTTTCCAA
AAAGGGGTTGCAAAAAATTTTGAACGTGCAAAAAAAATTACCAATAATCCAGAAAATTATTATCATGGAT
TCTAAAACGGATTACCAGGGATTTCAGTCGATGTACACGTTCGTCACATCTCATCTACCTCCCGGTTTTA
ATGAATACGATTTTGTACCAGAGTCCTTTGATCGTGACAAAACAATTGCACTGATAATGAATTCCTCTGG
ATCTACTGGGTTACCTAAGGGTGTGGCCCTTCCGCATAGAACTGCCTGCGTCAGATTCTCGCATGCCAGA
GATCCTATTTTTGGCAATCAAATCATTCCGGATACTGCGATTTTAAGTGTTGTTCCATTCCATCACGGTT
TTGGAATGTTTACTACACTCGGATATTTGATATGTGGATTTCGAGTCGTCTTAATGTATAGATTTGAAGA
AGAGCTGTTTTTACGATCCCTTCAGGATTACAAAATTCAAAGTGCGTTGCTAGTACCAACCCTATTTTCA
TTCTTCGCCAAAAGCACTCTGATTGACAAATACGATTTATCTAATTTACACGAAATTGCTTCTGGGGGCG
CACCTCTTTCGAAAGAAGTCGGGGAAGCGGTTGCAAAACGCTTCCATCTTCCAGGGATACGACAAGGATA
TGGGCTCACTGAGACTACATCAGCTATTCTGATTACACCCGAGGGGGATGATAAACCGGGCGCGGTCGGT
AAAGTTGTTCCATTTTTTGAAGCGAAGGTTGTGGATCTGGATACCGGGAAAACGCTGGGCGTTAATCAGA
GAGGCGAATTATGTGTCAGAGGACCTATGATTATGTCCGGTTATGTAAACAATCCGGAAGCGACCAACGC
CTTGATTGACAAGGATGGATGGCTACATTCTGGAGACATAGCTTACTGGGACGAGGACGAACACTTCTTC
ATAGTTGACCGCTTGAAGTCTTTAATTAAATACAAAGGATATCAGGTGGCCCCCGCTGAATTGGAATCGA
TATTGTTACAACACCCCAACATCTTCGACGCGGGCGTGGCAGGTCTGCCCGACGATGACGCCGGTGAACT
TCCCGCCGCCGTTGTTGTTTTGGAGCACGGAAAGACGATGACGGAAAAAGAGATCGTGGATTACGTCGCC
AGTCAAGTAACAACCGCGAAAAAGTTGCGCGGAGGAGTTGTGTTTGTGGACGAAGTACCGAAAGGTCTTA
CCGGAAAACTCGACGCAAGAAAAATCAGAGAGATCCTCATAAAGGCCAAGAAGGGCGGAAAGTCCAAATT
GTAAGCTTGATCCCCCGTCGACAGCTAGCTATATCATCAATTTATGTATTACACATAATATCGCACTCAG
TCTTTCATCTACGGCAATGTACCAGCTGATATAATCAGTTATTGAAATATTTCTGAATTTAAACTTGCAT
CAATAAATTTATGTTTTTGCTTGGACTATAATACCTGACTTGTTATTTTATCAATAAATATTTAAACTAT
ATTTCTTTCAAGATCGCTACTAGAATTCGAGCTCGGAGCCAACACTCGAATCCCCACCCGTTGGACCAAA
CCCGGCTCATTAAGCGTCGGTTCAGATTTATTTCCTTTATTTAAAAAAAAGGAAAGGGTAAAAAATAGAA
AATTGGAAACAGTTAAAGCCCAAAATTGTAATTTACCGAGAATTGTAAATTTACCTGAAAACCCTACGCT
ATAGTTTCGACTATAAATACCAAACTTAGGACCTCACTTCAGAATCCCCTCGTCGCTGCGTCTCTCTCCC
GCAACCTTCGATTTTCGTTTATTCGCATCCATCGGAGAGAGAAAACAATCAATAAGCGACCTACTGTATT
TTTACAACAATTACCAACAACAACAAACAACAAACAACATTACAATTACTATTTACAATTACAATGCCCA
AGAAAAAGCGGAAGGTGTCCAGCTACATGGACCTGGTGGACGACGAGCCCGCCACCCTGTACCACAAGTT
CGTGGAATGCCTGAAGGCCGGCGAGAACTTCTGCGGCGATAAGCTGAGCGGCATCATCACCATGGCCATT
CTGAAGGCCATCAAGGCCCTGACCGAAGTGAAGAAAACCACCTTCAACAAGTACAAGACCACCATCAAGC
AGGGCCTGCAGTACGACGTGGGCAGCAGCACCATCAGCTTCGTGTACCACCTGAAGGACTGCGACGAGCT
GAGCAGAGGCCTGAGCGACGCCTTCGAGCCCTACAAGTTCAAGATCAAGAGCAACAAAGAGGCCACCAGC
TTCAAGACCCTGTTCAGGGGCCCTAGCTTCGGCAGCCAGAAGAACTGGCGGAAGAAAGAGGTGGACCGCG
AGGTGGACAACCTGTTCCACAGCACCGAGACAGACGAGAGCATCTTCAAGTTCATCCTGAACACCCTGGA
CAGCATCGAAACCCAGACCAACACCGACCGGCAGAAAACCGTGCTGACCTTTATCCTGCTGATGACCTTC
TTCAACTGCTGCCGGAACAACGACCTGATGAACGTGGACCCCAGCACCTTCAAGATCGTGAAGAACAAGT
TTGTGGGCTACCTGCTGCAGGCTGAAGTGAAGCAGACCAAGACCAGAAAGAGCCGGAATATCTTCTTCTT
CCCCATCCGGGAAAACCGCTTCGACCTGTTCCTGGCCCTGCACGACTTCTTCAGAACCTGCCAGCCCACC
CCCAAGAGCAGACTGAGCGATCAGGTAAGTTTCTGCTTCTACCTTTGATATATATATAATAATTATCATT
AATTAGTAGTAATATAATATTTCAAATATTTTTTTCAAAATAAAAGAATGTAGTATATAGCAATTGCTTT
TCTGTAGTTTATAAGTGTGTATATTTTAATTTATAACTTTTCTAATATATGACCAAAATTTGTTGATGTG
CAGGTGTCCGAGCAGAAGTGGCAGCTGTTCCGGGACAGCATGGTCATCGACTACAACCGGTTCTTTCGGA
AGTTCCCCGCCAGCCCCATCTTCGCCATTAAGCACGGCCCCAAGTCCCACCTGGGCCGGCATCTGATGAA
CAGCTTTCTGCACAAGAACGAGCTGGACAGCTGGGCCAACAGCCTGGGCAATTGGAGCAGCTCCCAGAAC
CAGAGAGAGAGCGGCGCCAGACTGGGCTACACACACGGCGGAAGAGATCTGCCCCAGCCCCTGTTTGGCT
TCCTGGCCGGATACTGCGTGCGGAACGAAGAGGGCCACATCGTGGGCCTGGGCCTGGAAAAGGACATCAA
CGATCTGTTCGACGGCATCATGGACCCCCTGAACGAGAAAGAGGACACCGAGATCTGCGAGAGCTACGGC
GAGTGGGCCAAGATTGTGTCCAAGGACGTGCTGATCTTCCTGAAGAGATACCACAGCAAGAACGCCTGTC
GGAGATACCAGAACAGCACCCTGTATGCCCGGACCTTCCTGAAAACCGAGAGCGTGACCCTGAGCGGCTC
CAAGGGCAGCGAGGAACCTTCTAGCCCTGTGCGGATCCCCATCCTGAGCATGGGAAAGGCCAGCCCCTCC
GAGGGAAGAAAGCTGAGAGCCAGCGAGCACGCCAACGACGACAACGAGATCGAGAAGATCGACAGCGACA
GCAGCCAGAGCGAAGAGATCCCTATCGAGATGAGCGACTCCGAGGACGAGACAACCGCCAGCAACATCAG
CGGCATCTACCTGGACATGAGCAAGGCCAACTCCAACGTGGTGTACAGCCCCCCTAGCCAGACAGGCAGA
GCTGCTGGCGCCGGAAGAAAAAGAGGCGTGGGAGGCAGACGGACCGTGGAAAGCAAGCGGAGAAGAGTGC
TGGCCCCCATCAACCGGTGAGCTTCTCTAGCTAGAGTCGATCGACAAGCTCGAGTTTCTCCATAATAATG
TGTGAGTAGTTCCCAGATAAGGGAATTAGGGTTCCTATAGGGTTTCGCTCATGTGTTGAGCATATAAGAA
ACCCTTAGTATGTATTTGTATTTGTAAAATACTTCTATCAATAAAATTTCTAATTCCTAAAACCAAAATC
CAGTACTAAAATCCAGATCGCTTTACTGAGACCGCAGCTGGCACGACAGGTTTCCCGACTGGAAAGCGGG
CAGTGAGCGCAACGCAATTAATGTGAGTTAGCTCACTCATTAGGCACCCCAGGCTTTACACTTTATGCTT
CCGGCTCGTATGTTGTGTGGAATTGTGAGCGGATAACAATTTCACACAGGAAACAGCTATGACCATGATT
ACGCCAAGCTTGCATGCCTGCAGGTCGACTCTAGAGGATCCCCGGGTACCGAGCTCGAATTCACTGGCCG
TCGTTTTACAACGTCGTGACTGGGAAAACCCTGGCGTTACCCAACTTAATCGCCTTGCAGCACATCCCCC
TTTCGCCAGCTGGCGTAATAGCGAAGAGGCCCGCACCGATCGCCCTTCCCAACAGTTGCGCAGCCTGAAT
GGCGAATGGCGCCTGATGCGGTATTTTCTCCTTACGCATCTGTGCGGTATTTCACACCGCATATGGTGCA
CTCTCAGTACAATCTGCTCTGATGCCGCATAGTTAAGCCAGCCCCGACACCCGCCAACACCCGCTGACGC
GCCCTGACGGGCTTGTCTGCTCCCGGCATCCGCTTACAGACAAGCTGTGACGGTCTCAGGGACACGAAGT
GATCCGTTTAAACTATCAGTGTTTGACAGGATATATTGGCGGGTAAACCTAAGAGAAAAGAGCGTTTATT
AGAATAATCGGATATTTAAAAGGGCGTGAAAAGGTTTATCCGTTCGTCCATTTGTATGTGCCAGCCGCCT
TTGCGACGCTCACCGGGCTGGTTGCCCTCGCCGCTGGGCTGGCGGCCGTCTATGGCCCTGCAAACGCGCC
AGAAACGCCGTCGAAGCCGTGTGCGAGACACCGCGGCCGCCGGCGTTGTGGATACCTCGCGGAAAACTTG
GCCCTCACTGACAGATGAGGGGCGGACGTTGACACTTGAGGGGCCGACTCACCCGGCGCGGCGTTGACAG
ATGAGGGGCAGGCTCGATTTCGGCCGGCGACGTGGAGCTGGCCAGCCTCGCAAATCGGCGAAAACGCCTG
ATTTTACGCGAGTTTCCCACAGATGATGTGGACAAGCCTGGGGATAAGTGCCCTGCGGTATTGACACTTG
AGGGGCGCGACTACTGACAGATGAGGGGCGCGATCCTTGACACTTGAGGGGCAGAGTGCTGACAGATGAG
GGGCGCACCTATTGACATTTGAGGGGCTGTCCACAGGCAGAAAATCCAGCATTTGCAAGGGTTTCCGCCC
GTTTTTCGGCCACCGCTAACCTGTCTTTTAACCTGCTTTTAAACCAATATTTATAAACCTTGTTTTTAAC
CAGGGCTGCGCCCTGTGCGCGTGACCGCGCACGCCGAAGGGGGGTGCCCCCCCTTCTCGAACCCTCCCGG
CCCGCTAACGCGGGCCTCCCATCCCCCCAGGGGCTGCGCCCCTCGGCCGCGAACGGCCTCACCCCAAAAA
TGGCAGCGCTGGCCAATTCCCGAGTGCGCGGAACCCCTATTTGTTTATTTTTCTAAATACATTCAAATAT
GTATCCGCTCATGAGACAATAACCCTGATAAATGCTTCAATAATATTGAAAAAGGAAGAGTATGGCTAAA
ATGAGAATATCACCGGAATTGAAAAAACTGATCGAAAAATACCGCTGCGTAAAAGATACGGAAGGAATGT
CTCCTGCTAAGGTATATAAGCTGGTGGGAGAAAATGAAAACCTATATTTAAAAATGACGGACAGCCGGTA
TAAAGGGACCACCTATGATGTGGAACGGGAAAAGGACATGATGCTATGGCTGGAAGGAAAGCTGCCTGTT
CCAAAGGTCCTGCACTTTGAACGGCATGATGGCTGGAGCAATCTGCTCATGAGTGAGGCCGATGGCGTCC
TTTGCTCGGAAGAGTATGAAGATGAACAAAGCCCTGAAAAGATTATCGAGCTGTATGCGGAGTGCATCAG
GCTCTTTCACTCCATCGACATATCGGATTGTCCCTATACGAATAGCTTAGACAGCCGCTTAGCCGAATTG
GATTACTTACTGAATAACGATCTGGCCGATGTGGATTGCGAAAACTGGGAAGAGGACACTCCATTTAAAG
ATCCGCGCGAGCTGTATGATTTTTTAAAGACGGAAAAGCCCGAAGAGGAACTTGTCTTTTCCCACGGCGA
CCTGGGAGACAGCAACATCTTTGTGAAAGATGGCAAAGTAAGTGGCTTTATTGATCTTGGGAGAAGCGGC
AGGGCGGACAAGTGGTATGACATTGCCTTCTGCGTCCGGTCGCTCAGGGAGGATATCGGGGAAGAACAGT
ATGTCGAGCTATTTTTTGACTTACTGGGGATCAAGCCTGATTGGGAGAAAATAAAATATTATATTTTACT
GGATGAATTGTTTTAGCTGTCAGACCAAGTTTACTCATATATACTTTAGATTGATTTAAAACTTCATTTT
TAATTTAAAAGGATCTAGGTGAAGATCCTTTTTGATAATCTCATGACCAAAATCCCTTAACGTGAGTTTT
CGTTCCACTGAGCGTCAGACCCCGTAGAAAAGATCAAAGGATCTTCTTGAGATCCTTTTTTTCTGCGCGT
AATCTGCTGCTTGCAAACAAAAAAACCACCGCTACCAGCGGTGGTTTGTTTGCCGGATCAAGAGCTACCA
ACTCTTTTTCCGAAGGTAACTGGCTTCAGCAGAGCGCAGATACCAAATACTGTTCTTCTAGTGTAGCCGT
AGTTAGGCCACCACTTCAAGAACTCTGTAGCACCGCCTACATACCTCGCTCTGCTAATCCTGTTACCAGT
GGCTGCTGCCAGTGGCGATAAGTCGTGTCTTACCGGGTTGGACTCAAGACGATAGTTACCGGATAAGGCG
CAGCGGTCGGGCTGAACGGGGGGTTCGTGCACACAGCCCAGCTTGGAGCGAACGACCTACACCGAACTGA
GATACCTACAGCGTGAGCTATGAGAAAGCGCCACGCTTCCCGAAGGGAGAAAGGCGGACAGGTATCCGGT
AAGCGGCAGGGTCGGAACAGGAGAGCGCACGAGGGAGCTTCCAGGGGGAAACGCCTGGTATCTTTATAGT
CCTGTCGGGTTTCGCCACCTCTGACTTGAGCGTCGATTTTTGTGATGCTCGTCAGGGGGGCGGAGCCTAT
GGAAAAACGCCAGCAACGCGGCCTTTTTACGGTTCCTGGCAGATCCTAGATGTGGCGCAACGATGCCGGC
GACAAGCAGGAGCGCACCGACTTCTTCCGCATCAAGTGTTTTGGCTCTCAGGCCGAGGCCCACGGCAAGT
ATTTGGGCAAGGGGTCGCTGGTATTCGTGCAGGGCAAGATTCGGAATACCAAGTACGAGAAGGACGGCCA
GACGGTCTACGGGACCGACTTCATTGCCGATAAGGTGGATTATCTGGACACCAAGGCACCAGGCGGGTCA
AATCAGGAATAAGGGCACATTGCCCCGGCGTGAGTCGGGGCAATCCCGCAAGGAGGGTGAATGAATCGGA
CGTTTGACCGGAAGGCATACAGGCAAGAACTGATCGACGCGGGGTTTTCCGCCGAGGATGCCGAAACCAT
CGCAAGCCGCACCGTCATGCGTGCGCCCCGCGAAACCTTCCAGTCCGTCGGCTCGATGGTCCAGCAAGCT
ACGGCCAAGATCGAGCGCGACAGCGTGCAACTGGCTCCCCCTGCCCTGCCCGCGCCATCGGCCGCCGTGG
AGCGTTCGCGTCGTCTTGAACAGGAGGCGGCAGGTTTGGCGAAGTCGATGACCATCGACACGCGAGGAAC
TATGACGACCAAGAAGCGAAAAACCGCCGGCGAGGACCTGGCAAAACAGGTCAGCGAGGCCAAGCAGGCC
GCGTTGCTGAAACACACGAAGCAGCAGATCAAGGAAATGCAGCTTTCCTTGTTCGATATTGCGCCGTGGC
CGGACACGATGCGAGCGATGCCAAACGACACGGCCCGCTCTGCCCTGTTCACCACGCGCAACAAGAAAAT
CCCGCGCGAGGCGCTGCAAAACAAGGTCATTTTCCACGTCAACAAGGACGTGAAGATCACCTACACCGGC
GTCGAGCTGCGGGCCGACGATGACGAACTGGTGTGGCAGCAGGTGTTGGAGTACGCGAAGCGCACCCCTA
TCGGCGAGCCGATCACCTTCACGTTCTACGAGCTTTGCCAGGACCTGGGCTGGTCGATCAATGGCCGGTA
TTACACGAAGGCCGAGGAATGCCTGTCGCGCCTACAGGCGACGGCGATGGGCTTCACGTCCGACCGCGTT
GGGCACCTGGAATCGGTGTCGCTGCTGCACCGCTTCCGCGTCCTGGACCGTGGCAAGAAAACGTCCCGTT
GCCAGGTCCTGATCGACGAGGAAATCGTCGTGCTGTTTGCTGGCGACCACTACACGAAATTCATATGGGA
GAAGTACCGCAAGCTGTCGCCGACGGCCCGACGGATGTTCGACTATTTCAGCTCGCACCGGGAGCCGTAC
CCGCTCAAGCTGGAAACCTTCCGCCTCATGTGCGGATCGGATTCCACCCGCGTGAAGAAGTGGCGCGAGC
AGGTCGGCGAAGCCTGCGAAGAGTTGCGAGGCAGCGGCCTGGTGGAACACGCCTGGGTCAATGATGACCT
GGTGCATTGCAAACGCTAGGGCCTTGTGGGGTCAGTTCCGGCTGGGGGTTCAGCAGCCCCTGCTCGGATC
TGTTGGACCGGACAGTAGTCATGGTTGATGGGCTGCCTGTATCGAGTGGTGATTTTGTGCCGAGCTGCCG
GTCGGGGAGCTGTTGGCTGGCTGGTGGCAGGATATATTGTGGTGTAAACAAATTGACGCTTAGACAACTT
AATAACACATTGCGGACGTTTTTAATGTACTGGGGTTGAACACTCT
Features (pLannotate 1.2.2; 26 found; start..end, strand, type, name):
    823..843     +  misc_feature   TMV Ω (fragment): translational enhancer from the tobacco mosaic virus 5'-leader sequence (Gallie et al., 1988)
    877..1584    +  terminator     OCS terminator: octopine synthase terminator
   1618..1652    +  misc_feature   TMV Ω (fragment): translational enhancer from the tobacco mosaic virus 5'-leader sequence (Gallie et al., 1988)
   1684..1872    +  intron         IV2 intron: modified second intron of the potato ST-LS1 gene (Vancanneyt et al., 1990)
   1870..2775    +  CDS            LUCI_RENRE: Experimental evidence at protein level: Swiss-Prot protein existence level 1. Upon binding the substrate, the enzyme catalyzes an oxygenation, producing a very short-lived hydroperoxide that cyclizes into a dioxetanone structure, which collapses, releasing a CO(2) molecule. The spontaneous breakdown of the dioxetanone releases the energy (about 50 kcal/mole) that is necessary to generate the excited state of the coelenteramide product, which is the singlet form of the monoanion. In vivo the product undergoes the process of nonradiative energy transfer to an accessory protein, a green fluoresce
   2782..2856    +  CDS            DREB2A (fragment): DRE2A_ARATH - Also known as ERF045. Experimental evidence at protein level: Swiss-Prot protein existence level 1. Transcriptional activator that binds specifically to the DNA sequence 5'-[AG]CCGAC-3'. Binding to the C-repeat/DRE element mediates high salinity- and dehydration-inducible transcription. From Arabidopsis thaliana (Mouse-ear cress).
   2900..3074    +  polyA_signal   CaMV poly(A) signal: cauliflower mosaic virus polyadenylation signal
   3462..5111    +  CDS            LUCI_PHOPY: Experimental evidence at protein level: Swiss-Prot protein existence level 1. Produces green light with a wavelength of 562 nm. From Photinus pyralis (Common eastern firefly) (Lampyris pyralis).
   5134..5334    +  terminator     gene 7 terminator: transcription terminator for octopine-type Ti plasmid gene 7
   5677..5732    +  misc_feature   TMV Ω: translational enhancer from the tobacco mosaic virus 5'-leader sequence (Gallie et al., 1988)
   6535..6723    +  intron         IV2 intron: modified second intron of the potato ST-LS1 gene (Vancanneyt et al., 1990)
   7685..7859    +  polyA_signal   CaMV poly(A) signal: cauliflower mosaic virus polyadenylation signal
   7874..7916    +  CDS            lacI (fragment): lac repressor; lacI; The lac repressor binds to the lac operator to inhibit transcription in E. coli. This inhibition can be relieved by adding lactose or isopropyl-β-D-thiogalactopyranoside (IPTG).
   7929..7950    +  protein_bind   CAP binding site: CAP binding activates transcription in the presence of cAMP. E. coli catabolite activator protein
   7965..7995    +  promoter       lac promoter: promoter for the E. coli lac operon
   7999..8021    +  protein_bind   lac operator (fragment): The lac repressor binds to the lac operator to inhibit transcription in E. coli. This inhibition can be relieved by adding lactose or isopropyl-β-D-thiogalactopyranoside (IPTG). lac repressor encoded by lacI
   8056..8112    -  misc_feature   MCS: pUC18/19 multiple cloning site
   8109..8266    +  CDS            lacZα (fragment): LacZα fragment of β-galactosidase; lacZ fragment
   8272..8371    -  misc_feature   bom (fragment): basis of mobility region from pBR322
   8494..8518    +  misc_feature   RB T-DNA repeat: right border repeat from nopaline C58 T-DNA
   8615..9246    +  rep_origin     oriV: incP origin of replication
   9337..9441    +  promoter       AmpR promoter: bla
   9442..10236   +  CDS            KanR: aminoglycoside phosphotransferase; aphA-3; confers resistance to kanamycin
  10407..10995   +  rep_origin     ori: high-copy-number ColE1/pMB1/pBR322/pUC origin of replication
  11331..12476   +  CDS            trfA: TRFA_ECOLX - Experimental evidence at protein level: Swiss-Prot protein existence level 1. Also involved in plasmid copy number control, promoting intermolecular coupling of protein bound iterons at oriV, which inhibits replication initiation. From Escherichia coli.
  12625..12649   +  misc_feature   LB T-DNA repeat: left border repeat from nopaline C58 T-DNA
