[The description below was written by a language model from this plasmid's Addgene catalogue record and pLannotate feature annotations shown in this document.]
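Description:
LLP740_L2pV1_1I_B3RT-OCS-Rluc_TCTP-B3o_lacZ is a multigene plant expression construct built in the pAGM4673 backbone, a binary T-DNA vector of the kind used for modular (Level 2) assembly. The backbone carries nopaline-type left and right T-DNA border repeats. It also has an incP oriV with its trfA replication protein for broad-host-range maintenance, as needed in Agrobacterium, and a high-copy ColE1/pUC-type origin for E. coli. Selection in bacteria is by kanamycin (aphA-3). A lac promoter/lacZα cassette with a pUC-type polylinker remains just inside the right border, probably a blue/white screening position into which further modules could be assembled.

The T-DNA holds three transcription units. The first is the recombinase target: according to the record, an Act2 promoter is separated from a Renilla luciferase coding sequence by an OCS terminator flanked by B3 recombinase target sites (B3RT). The terminator blocks read-through until B3-mediated excision joins promoter and reporter. The Rluc unit includes TMV Ω leader fragments, the potato IV2 intron (which prevents expression in bacteria), a C-terminal PEST destabilising tag and a CaMV poly(A) signal. The short region annotated as a DREB2A fragment probably corresponds to that tag. The second unit is TCTP1-driven firefly luciferase with a gene 7 terminator, presumably a normalisation control. The third is TCTP1-driven B3o, an intron-containing recombinase gene that the annotation software did not identify; neither the plant promoters nor the B3RT sites are annotated.

Because the recombinase is constitutively co-expressed with its target, the plasmid serves as the "on state" reference when testing this alternative B3 recombinase in dual-luciferase assays for plant synthetic memory circuits.
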