Addgene plasmid #192384: LLP740_L2pV1_1I_B3RT-OCS-Rluc_TCTP-B3o_lacZ
Purpose: To act as the on state for testing of the alt B3 recombinase.
Depositing lab: Ryan Lister. Depositing organization: University of Western Australia. Publication: Synthetic memory circuits for stable cell reprogramming in plants. Lloyd JPB, Ly F, Gong P, Pflueger J, Swain T, Pflueger C, Fourie E, Khan MA, Kidd BN, Lister R. Nat Biotechnol. 2022 Jul 4. pii: 10.1038/s41587-022-01383-2. doi: 10.1038/s41587-022-01383-2. PubMed 35788565.
Backbone
  Vector backbone: pAGM4673
  Backbone manufacturer: Sylvestre Marillonnet
  Vector type: Plant Expression, Synthetic Biology
Growth in bacteria
  Bacterial resistance: Kanamycin, 50 μg/mL
  Growth temperature: 30°C
  Growth strain: DH5alpha
  Copy number: Unknown
Gene/Insert
  Gene/Insert name: Act2::B3RT-OCS-B3RT::Rluc
  Species: Renilla reniformis
  Tag / fusion protein: PEST (C terminal on insert)
  Cloning method: Restriction Enzyme; 5′ cloning site unknown (unknown if destroyed)
Terms and licenses: Academic/Nonprofit Terms; Industry Terms: Not Available to Industry
Depositor comments: Other genes: TCTP1::Fluc, TCTP1::B3o
How to cite: LLP740_L2pV1_1I_B3RT-OCS-Rluc_TCTP-B3o_lacZ was a gift from Ryan Lister (Addgene plasmid # 192384 ; http://n2t.net/addgene:192384 ; RRID:Addgene_192384)
